>Addgene plasmid #199336 | pTol2_claudink:Cas9green; control_gRNA | addgene full sequence | sequence record 391154 | Addgene NGS Result
TTTTCGGGGAAATGTGCGCGGAACCCCTATTTGTTTATTTTTCTAAATACATTCAAATATGTATCCGCTC
ATGAGACAATAACCCTGATAAATGCTTCAATAATATTGAAAAAGGAAGAGTATGAGTATTCAACATTTCC
GTGTCGCCCTTATTCCCTTTTTTGCGGCATTTTGCCTTCCTGTTTTTGCTCACCCAGAAACGCTGGTGAA
AGTAAAAGATGCTGAAGATCAGTTGGGTGCACGAGTGGGTTACATCGAACTGGATCTCAACAGCGGTAAG
ATCCTTGAGAGTTTTCGCCCCGAAGAACGTTTTCCAATGATGAGCACTTTTAAAGTTCTGCTATGTGGCG
CGGTATTATCCCGTATTGACGCCGGGCAAGAGCAACTCGGTCGCCGCATACACTATTCTCAGAATGACTT
GGTTGAGTACTCACCAGTCACAGAAAAGCATCTTACGGATGGCATGACAGTAAGAGAATTATGCAGTGCT
GCCATAACCATGAGTGATAACACTGCGGCCAACTTACTTCTGACAACGATCGGAGGACCGAAGGAGCTAA
CCGCTTTTTTGCACAACATGGGGGATCATGTAACTCGCCTTGATCGTTGGGAACCGGAGCTGAATGAAGC
CATACCAAACGACGAGCGTGACACCACGATGCCTGTAGCAATGGCAACAACGTTGCGCAAACTATTAACT
GGCGAACTACTTACTCTAGCTTCCCGGCAACAATTAATAGACTGGATGGAGGCGGATAAAGTTGCAGGAC
CACTTCTGCGCTCGGCCCTTCCGGCTGGCTGGTTTATTGCTGATAAATCTGGAGCCGGTGAGCGTGGGTC
TCGCGGTATCATTGCAGCACTGGGGCCAGATGGTAAGCCCTCCCGTATCGTAGTTATCTACACGACGGGG
AGTCAGGCAACTATGGATGAACGAAATAGACAGATCGCTGAGATAGGTGCCTCACTGATTAAGCATTGGT
AACTGTCAGACCAAGTTTACTCATATATACTTTAGATTGATTTAAAACTTCATTTTTAATTTAAAAGGAT
CTAGGTGAAGATCCTTTTTGATAATCTCATGACCAAAATGCCTTAACGTGAGTTTTCGTTCCACTGAGCG
TCAGACCCCGTAGAAAAGATCAAAGGATCTTCTTGAGATCCTTTTTTTCTGCGCGTAATCTGCTGCTTGC
AAACAAAAAAACCACCGCTACCAGCGGTGGTTTGTTTGCCGGATCAAGAGCTACCAACTCTTTTTCCGAA
GGTAACTGGCTTCAGCAGAGCGCAGATACCAAATACTGTTCTTCTAGTGTAGCCGTAGTTAGGCCACCAC
TTCAAGAACTCTGTAGCACCGCCTACATACCTCGCTCTGCTAATCCTGTTACCAGTGGCTGCTGCCAGTG
GCGATAAGTCGTGTCTTACCGGGTTGGACTCAAGACGATAGTTACCGGATAAGGCGCAGCGGTCGGGCTG
AACGGGGGGTTCGTGCACACAGCCCAGCTTGGAGCGAACGACCTACACCGAACTGAGATACCTACAGCGT
GAGCTATGAGAAAGCGCCACGCTTCCCGAAGGGAGAAAGGCGGACAGGTATCCGGTAAGCGGCAGGGTCG
GAACAGGAGAGCGCACGAGGGAGCTTCCAGGGGGAAACGCCTGGTATCTTTATAGTCCTGTCGGGTTTCG
CCACCTCTGACTTGAGCGTCGATTTTTGTGATGCTCGTCAGGGGGGCGGAGCCTATGGAAAAACGCCAGC
AACGCGGCCTTTTTACGGTTCCTGGCCTTTTGCTGGCCTTTTGCTCACATGTTCTTTCCTGCGTTATCCC
CTGATTCTGTGGATAACCGTATTACCGCCTTTGAGTGAGCTGATACCGCTCGCCGCAGCCGAACGACCGA
GCGCAGCGAGTCAGTGAGCGAGGAAGCGGAAGAGCGCCCAATACGCAAACCGCCTCTCCCCGCGCGTTGG
CCGATTCATTAATGCAGCTGGCACGACAGGTTTCCCGACTGGAAAGCGGGCAGTGAGCGCAACGCAATTA
ATGTGAGTTAGCTCACTCATTAGGCACCCCAGGCTTTACACTTTATGCTTCCGGCTCGTATGTTGTGTGG
AATTGTGAGCGGATAACAATTTCACACAGGAAACAGCTATGACCATGATTACGCCAAGCGCGCAATTAAC
CCTCACTAAAGGGAACAAAAGCTGGAGCTCCACCGCGGTGGCGGCCGCTCTAGAACTAGTGGATCTGCTG
GGCTTGCTGAAGGTAGGGGGTCAAGAACCAGAGGTGTAAAGTACTTGAGTAATTTTACTTGATTACTGTA
CTTAAGTATTATTTTTGGGGATTTTTACTTTACTTGAGTACAATTAAAAATCAATACTTTTACTTTTACT
TAATTACATTTTTTTAGAAAAAAAAGTACTTTTTACTCCTTACAATTTTATTTACAGTCAAAAAGTACTT
ATTTTTTGGAGATCACTTCATTCTATTTTCCCTTGCTATTACCAAACCAATTGAATTGCGCTGATGCCCA
GTTTAATTTAAATGTTATTTATTCTGCCTATGAAAATCGTTTTCACATTATATGAAATTGGTCAGACATG
TTCATTGGTCCTTTGGAAGTGACGTCATGTCACATCTATTACCACAATGCACAGCACCTTGACCTGGAAA
TTAGGGAAATTATAACAGTCAATCAGTGGAAGAAAATGGAGGAAGTATGTGATTCATCAGCAGCTGCGAG
CAGCACAGTCCAAAATCAGCCACAGGATCAAGAGCACCCGTGGCCGTATCTTCGCAGATCTAAAGCTTAA
ATCAGTTGTGTTAAATAAGAGACATTCAAAATAAATGTAAATGAGCTCTCCAAATCAGCAGACTTAACAT
TCTTTAAAATGATTGATTCAATAGTGATAAAAATCAGGCATAGCCAGTTGTAACTTTAGATAAATTACAG
AAAATGTCAAATACAGAGAACCGATTCTTTTTTATGATACATCCAAGCACACATTTAACACAATCCAGGC
AAACCCCGAATTTCACAGTCACAAGCACTGTTTGTACAAGAGCTTTGCCTAAGGACACACAGTCTCTATA
AGTCCAGGTCGTTGGTTTCACTCTTATTTTAAACATGTGACATTTTTCCTGCCATCCTGTCTTAGGCTGC
TGTTTGCTTCATTCCATGTCACATTAAATTCCTCAGTAGCACCTTTTACACACACAGCCAATCTTTTCCA
GAAAATTCAATTGCTTTGAAGAGATAATGTGTGAACAAATCCATTTAGAAAAGGAAAATTAAGAATTTGT
AAAATCATCTGTAAATTGTTGGCATTCTTCTGTATATGAACATCACATCATTTACAGGTAAAGGTCTGGT
CATTAATTATATGACAATTTACTGGTATTATTTTGTGAAAGGGGCTATTTTCAATGCGTTCATCCATCCT
TTTCATCCCTCAAATCTCTCATTCACGTCCCCCTCCCCATCTGCACACTTTATCTCATTTCCACCCTGCT
GGAATCTGAGCACTTGTGCAGTTATCAGGGCTCCTGTATTTAGGAGGCTCTGGGTGTCCATGTAGGGGAC
GAACAGAAACACTGCAGACCTTTATAGAAGAACAATTGATAAGAGTCCTCATACATAAAGACTCCATTAG
TAAGCCAGTGACCCAGGAGCCCAGACCAACAGCAAAGCAGACAGTGACCATGGTGAGCAAGGGCGAAGAG
CTGTTCACCGGGGTGGTGCCCATCCTGGTCGAGCTGGACGGCGACGTAAACGGCCACAAGTTCAGCGTGT
CCGGCGAGGGCGAGGGCGATGCCACCTACGGCAAGCTGACCCTGAAGTTCATCTGCACCACCGGCAAGCT
GCCCGTGCCCTGGCCCACCCTCGTGACCACCCTGACCTACGGCGTGCAGTGCTTCAGCCGCTACCCCGAC
CACATGAAGCAGCACGACTTCTTCAAGTCCGCCATGCCCGAAGGCTACGTCCAGGAGCGCACCATCTTCT
TCAAGGACGACGGCAACTACAAGACCCGCGCCGAGGTGAAGTTCGAGGGCGACACCCTGGTGAACCGCAT
CGAGCTGAAGGGCATCGACTTCAAGGAGGACGGCAACATCCTGGGGCACAAGCTGGAGTACAACTACAAC
AGCCACAACGTCTATATCATGGCCGACAAGCAGAAGAACGGCATCAAGGTGAACTTCAAGATCCGCCACA
ACATCGAGGACGGCAGCGTGCAGCTCGCCGACCACTACCAGCAGAACACCCCCATCGGCGACGGCCCCGT
GCTGCTGCCCGACAACCACTACCTGAGCACCCAGTCCGCCCTGAGCAAAGACCCCAACGAGAAGCGCGAT
CACATGGTCCTGCTGGAGTTCGTGACCGCCGCCGGGATCACTCTCGGCATGGACGAGCTGTACAAGTAAA
GCGGCCCCTCTCGAGCCTCTAGAACTATAGTGAGTCGTATTACGTAGATCCAGACATGATAAGATACATT
GATGAGTTTGGACAAACCACAACTAGAATGCAGTGAAAAAAATGCTTTATTTGTGAAATTTGTGATGCTA
TTGCTTTATTTGTAACCATTATAAGCTGCAATAAACAAGAGATCTGATCTAGAGGATCATAATCAGCCAT
ACCACATTTGTAGAGGTTTTACTTGCTTTAAAAAACCTCCCACACCTCCCCCTGAACCTGAAACATAAAA
TGAATGCAATTGTTGTTGTTAACTTGTTTATTGCAGCTTATAATGGTTACAAATAAAGCAATAGCATCAC
AAATTTCACAAATAAAGCATTTTTTTCACTGCATTCTAGTTGTGGTTTGTCCAAACTCATCAATGTATCT
TATCATGTCTGGATCATCATCGATGCGTCTTTTGTTCTGGTCATCAAGGAGGGGGGAATGTTCTGCGCAT
GCCTGTGGGGGAGGGAGAAGGACACGTCACTGAAAACGTCCCTGCATCACACCGAGACACCCAATCACTC
AAGCCGAGACCAGATAATTTTGCATATGCTTTAAAGTTTGAAAAATACCACGGTAAACCCTCACACAAAC
TCTGGATTTGAGATCTTTCAGGTTTTATCAGTTTGCAGGTTTATGTCACCATGATATAGGGTCAGACTTG
ATCTAAGGGAGCTGAATAAGTGGTTTAGTCACTCACCACCTCCCAAAAACATACCCAGAAGTCCCTGGTA
TATATAGCTCTCCCTCCAGCTCTTGGTTCGGCTAGCACTCCTCAGTGACGAGGAGTCAGTAGCGTTTTAG
AGCTAGAAATAGCAAGTTAAAATAAGGCTAGTCCGTTATCAACTTGAAAAAGTGGCACCGAGTCGGTGCT
TTTTTGGTACCGTAAAACGACGGCCAGTGAATTATCAACTATGTATAATAAAGTTGCTGGCATACACTCA
CTTCCACTAATAAAATGAGAATATTTTCAATGCAGAACATCTGTATGGAGCACTTTAGATTCACACAGTT
CACCTGATCAATCAAATATAAATATGTCAAGATCAAAAACAATGTGCACTCACCAAGTCAATGCACAGAC
AATATCAGTGTGTGGTGTGTTATTTCACAGAAACTAACTGCACATCTAAAAATAATAAACCTACCGTGAG
AAGGAGAGTACAAAGTGAACGTGGCATACACAGAGTGAGCCGATCCGAGCAGCAAAGCCATGTAGCAAAG
ACAAAGAAAAACATCAGGCAGGAAATTTGGGCAACATTTTATTTATAGGCTTTATCTTTTCAGAACATCA
AATCTCAACAGTCTCCACAGGTTTTGACATGTTCAGTTAACGGTGGCTGAGACTTAATAGCCACTTTGTA
CAAGAAAGCTGGGTGCTATGACCATGATTACGCCAAGCGCGCAATTAACCCTCACTAAAGGGAACAAAAG
CTGGAGCTCCACCGCGGTGGCGGCCGCTTACTTGTACAGCTCGTCCATGCCGAGAGTGATCCCGGCGGCG
GTCACGAACTCCAGCAGGACCATGTGATCGCGCTTCTCGTTGGGGTCTTTGCTCAGGGCGGACTGGGTGC
TCAGGTAGTGGTTGTCGGGCAGCAGCACGGGGCCGTCGCCGATGGGGGTGTTCTGCTGGTAGTGGTCGGC
GAGCTGCACGCTGCCGTCCTCGATGTTGTGGCGGATCTTGAAGTTCACCTTGATGCCGTTCTTCTGCTTG
TCGGCCATGATATAGACGTTGTGGCTGTTGTAGTTGTACTCCAGCTTGTGCCCCAGGATGTTGCCGTCCT
CCTTGAAGTCGATGCCCTTCAGCTCGATGCGGTTCACCAGGGTGTCGCCCTCGAACTTCACCTCGGCGCG
GGTCTTGTAGTTGCCGTCGTCCTTGAAGAAGATGGTGCGCTCCTGGACGTAGCCTTCGGGCATGGCGGAC
TTGAAGAAGTCGTGCTGCTTCATGTGGTCGGGGTAGCGGCTGAAGCACTGCACGCCGTAGGTCAGGGTGG
TCACGAGGGTGGGCCAGGGCACGGGCAGCTTGCCGGTGGTGCAGATGAACTTCAGGGTCAGCTTGCCGTA
GGTGGCATCGCCCTCGCCCTCGCCGGACACGCTGAACTTGTGGCCGTTTACGTCGCCGTCCAGCTCGACC
AGGATGGGCACCACCCCGGTGAACAGCTCTTCGCCCTTGCTCACCATTCTAGAAGGGCCGGGATTCTCTT
CCACGTCACCGCATGTCAGCAGACTGCCTCTGCCCTCTCCGCCACCAGACCTCACCTTTCTCTTCTTCTT
AGGGGATCCCACCGGTGAGTCGCCACCCAGCTGAGACAGGTCAATCCTTGTTTCGTACAGGCCGGTAATA
CTCTGATGGATCAGTGTAGCGTCCAGCACCTCCTTAGTGGAGGTGTACCTCTTTCTATCGATTGTAGTGT
CGAAGTACTTGAAAGCTGCAGGTGCGCCCAGGTTTGTCAGAGTGAACAGATGAATGATATTTTCGGCCTG
CTCCCTGATGGGCTTATCTCTGTGTTTGTTGTAAGCAGACAGGACCTTATCCAGATTTGCGTCGGCCAGG
ATCACTCTTTTAGAGAACTCGCTAATCTGTTCAATGATCTCGTCCAGATAATGCTTGTGCTGCTCCACAA
ACAGCTGTTTCTGTTCGTTATCCTCTGGAGATCCTTTCAGCTTCTCGTAGTGGCTTGCCAGATACAGGAA
GTTCACGTACTTAGAAGGCAGGGCCAGTTCATTGCCTTTCTGCAGCTCTCCAGCGCTTGCCAGCATGCGT
TTCCTGCCGTTTTCCAGCTCAAACAGACTGTACTTGGGCAGTTTAATGATCAGGTCTTTCTTCACTTCCT
TATAACCTTTGGCCTCCAGAAAATCGATTGGGTTCTTCTCGAAAGAGCTTCTCTCCATAATTGTGATACC
CAGCAGCTCCTTGACAGATTTCAGTTTCTTGCTTTTGCCCTTCTCCACCTTAGCGACCACCAGGACGGAG
TATGCCACAGTGGGAGAGTCAAAGCCTCCATACTTCTTAGGGTCCCAGTCTTTCTTTCTAGCGATCAGCT
TATCAGAGTTGCGTTTTGGCAGAATACTTTCTTTTGAGAAACCGCCTGTCTGCACCTCAGTTTTCTTGAC
GATATTCACTTGAGGCATGCTCAGGACCTTCCTCACGGTTGCAAAATCTCTGCCTTTGTCCCACACGATT
TCGCCTGTCTCTCCGTTTGTCTCAATCAGGGGCCTTTTGCGGATTTCTCCATTGGCCAGGGTGATCTCTG
TCTTAAAGAAATTCATGATGTTTGAGTAAAAGAAATACTTGGCAGTAGCTTTTCCAATTTCCTGCTCGGA
CTTGGCGATCATTTTTCTGACATCGTACACCTTATAGTCTCCGTACACGAATTCGCTCTCCAGTTTTGGG
TATTTCTTGATCAGTGCGGTACCGACCACGGCGTTCAGGTATGCGTCATGGGCATGGTGATAATTGTTAA
TCTCGCGGACCTTATAAAACTGGAAATCTTTCCTAAAGTCGCTGACCAGTTTACTCTTCAGGGTAATGAC
CTTCACTTCTCTGATCAGTTTGTCATTCTCATCGTACTTTGTGTTCATGCGACTATCCAGAATCTGTGCG
ACGTGTTTAGTGATCTGGCGTGTTTCCACCAGCTGCCTCTTGATGAATCCAGCTTTGTCCAGTTCTGACA
GTCCACCGCGCTCTGCTTTTGTCAGGTTATCAAACTTCCTCTGAGTGATCAGTTTGGCATTCAGCAGCTG
TCTCCAGTAGTTCTTCATTTTCTTGACCACTTCCTCACTAGGGACATTATCTGATTTTCCTCTGTTTTTG
TCGGACCTGGTCAGCACCTTGTTGTCAATGCTGTCATCTTTGATGAAACTCTGGGGGACGATATGATCCA
CGTCGTAATCAGACAGCCTGTTAATATCCAGCTCCTGGTCCACGTACATATCTCTTCCATTCTGCAGATA
GTACAGATACAGCTTCTCATTCTGCAGCTGTGTGTTTTCCACTGGGTGCTCTTTCAGGATCTGGCTACCC
AGCTCCTTAATGCCTTCCTCGATTCTTTTCATCCTCTCTCTACTGTTCTTCTGACCCTTCTGGGTTGTCT
GATTTTCGCGAGCCATCTCAATCACGATGTTTTCGGGCTTATGGCCCATGACTTTCACCAGCTCATCGAC
GATTTTCACTGTCTGCAGAATGCCTTTCTTGATGGCTGGGCTTCCAGCCAGGTTTGCAATCTGCTCATGC
AGGGAGTGGCCCTGTCCAGACACCTGAGCCTTCTGGATGTCCTCTTTGAAGGTCAGACTGTCATCGTGAA
TCAGCTGCATAAAATTGCGGTTGGCGAAGCCATCACTTTTCAGAAAGTCCAGGATTGTCTTTCCTGACTG
TTTATCCCTAATGCCGTTGATCAGCTTCCTGCTCAGTCTACCCCAGCCAGTGTAGCGCCTTCTCTTCAGC
TGTTTCATCACCTTGTCATCGAACAGATGAGCATAGGTTTTCAGTCTTTCCTCGATCATTCCTCTGTCCT
CAAACAGGGTCAGTGTCAGCACAATGTCTTCCAGGATATCCTCATTTTCCTCGTTGTCCAGGAAGTCTTT
ATCCTTAATGATCTTCAGCAGATCGTGGTAAGCGCCCAGGCTTGCGTTAAATCTGTCTTCGACTCCGCTG
ATCTCCACGGAATCGAAGCATTCAATTTTCTTGAAGTAGTCCTCCTTCAGCTGCTTGACAGTCACTTTCC
TGTTGGTTTTAAACAGCAGATCCACGATTGCTTTCTTCTGCTCTCCTGACAGGAAGGCTGGCTTTCTCAT
GCCCTCGGTGACGTATTTCACCTTTGTCAGTTCGTTATAGACAGTGAAATACTCGTACAGCAGGGAGTGC
TTAGGCAGCACTTTCTCATTGGGCAGGTTTTTGTCAAAATTAGTCATTCTCTCGATGAAGGACTGTGCAG
AGGCGCCCTTATCGACCACTTCCTCGAAGTTCCAAGGAGTAATGGTTTCCTCGGATTTGCGAGTCATCCA
GGCAAATCTGCTGTTTCCGCGAGCCAGTGGACCCACATAGTAAGGGATTCTGAAGGTCAGAATTTTTTCG
ATCTTCTCGCGGTTATCTTTCAGAAAGGGGTAGAAGTCTTCCTGGCGCCTCAGGATAGCGTGCAGCTCTC
CCAGATGAATCTGGTGTGGGATGGAACCGTTATCAAATGTGCGCTGCTTCCTCAGCAGGTCCTCTCTATT
CAGTTTCACCAGCAGTTCCTCAGTTCCGTCCATCTTCTCCAGAATAGGTTTGATAAACTTGTAGAATTCC
TCCTGTGATGCGCCTCCGTCGATATAACCGGCGTAGCCGTTCTTGGACTGATCAAAGAAAATTTCCTTGT
ACTTCTCTGGCAGCTGCTGCCTGACCAGAGCCTTCAGCAGGGTCAGATCCTGATGGTGCTCGTCATATCT
CTTGATCATGCTGGCACTCAGAGGTGCTTTTGTAATCTCGCTGTTCACTCTCAGAATATCTGACAGCAGG
ATTGCGTCGGACAGATTTTTGGCAGCCAGGAACAGGTCAGCGTACTGATCTCCGATCTGTGCCAGCAGGT
TATCCAGGTCATCGTCATATGTGTCCTTTGACAGCTGCAGTTTGGCGTCCTCAGCCAGATCAAAATTGCT
TTTGAAGTTAGGAGTCAGGCCCAGACTCAGAGCGATCAGATTTCCAAACAGACCGTTCCTCTTTTCTCCG
GGCAGCTGTGCAATCAGGTTCTCCAGTCTGCGTGACTTGGACAGCCTGGCTGACAGGATAGCTTTTGCGT
CCACTCTGGAAGCATTAATAGGGTTTTCCTCAAACAGCTGATTGTAAATCTGGACCAGCTGGATGAACAG
CTTGTCCACATCGGAATTGTCGGGGTTCAGATCGCCCTCGATCAGAAAATGACCCCTGAACTTAATCATG
TGGGCCAGAGCCAGATAGATCAGTCTCAGGTCGGCTTTATCAGTAGAGTCAGCCAGTTTCTTGCGCAGAT
GATAGATGGTTGGGTATTTTTCGTGATAGGCGACCTCGTCCACAATGTTTCCAAAGATAGGATGGCGCTC
GTGTTTCTTATCTTCCTCGACCAGGAAACTTTCCTCCAGCCTATGAAAGAATGAATCGTCCACCTTAGCC
ATTTCGTTAGAGAAAATCTCCTGCAGGTAACAGATTCTATTCTTCCTTCTGGTATAGCGCCTTCTTGCTG
TTCTTTTCAGGCGTGTTGCTTCGGCAGTCTCTCCAGAACCGAACAGCAGGGCTCCAATCAGATTTTTCTT
GATGCTGTGCCTGTCGGTGTTACCCAGCACCTTAAATTTCTTGCTAGGGACCTTGTAGTCGTCTGTAATC
ACTGCCCAACCCACGGAGTTAGTTCCAATATCCAGGCCGATGCTATACTTCTTATCCATGCTTCCCACCT
TTCTCTTCTTCTTAGGTGGAGAAGCCATGGTGGCGTCGACCTCGAGGGGGGGCCCGGTACCCAATTCGCC
CTATAGTGAGTCGTATTACGCGCGCTCACTGGCCGTCGTTTTACAAGCCTGCTTTTTTGTACAAACTTGC
AGTGAATCTTTCCCAAGAATGATCACTTGGATGAGTCCAATGGAGAGCACAGACAGAACCTTCGGTACAC
AATGTCAGCAAGAATCACCGAAGCCAGGCTTTTTCCTTTGTAAGTTATTTTCCGATAAAGGAATGGTACA
GACTGGGCAATGGACCTGAAGATTGGAACAAATGAAAGTGTATAAGTTACAATTAGTTGCTGTGGACAGT
ATATAATCTCTGAGAACACACACTGATGTAACTTGCAAACTTGTATATTCCTAACTGTTTGAAATAGTTT
CTACAATTGAATAGTCCCAACACCAGTACATTCAGTTCTGCTCCTGTAGGGTTCTTTCAGCTAAACAGAG
TGTTTTGGGCTAAACAAACATGAACCACCTAATGTTCTGGTCTTCAAGATTGCAAGAAACATCTCATCAG
GTGTGTTGGGGCTAAACTCTGAAAGAACGCGCGGCCCTGCATGACTACAACTGGACATCCATGTTCTAAT
GGGAAAGTAAATTAGAATAGCTCAAATTTAACAAGGCTTGTTCTTTAGAATTTAGCTCCATTCTGCCAAA
GCACAACAGGCCAGAGGGTTCTAGTAATCTGAAAGACCTAGATGGCACTTTTAACCCTCGCCATCTTCTT
CTGAGTCCACGATAATAGCTTATGACTGTAGAAGATTCTAAAGAGATGCTTAGATTTGCTTGCACACAAA
AAAGATTAAAGTGGGGCACTCTATGGTGTCGGGGACGTAAAGGCCTTGTTCACGCACTCAAAAAAATAAT
AAAAATCACTATTTACTTTCCCTTAAGTGTTTACAAATCTCTATGAGTTCCTTTCTCTGCTGAACATAAA
AGAAAATATTTAGAACAAAGCTAAAATCCATTGACATCCATAGTAGTTAAAACAGTTACTTGGGAAGTCA
ATGGTTACAGGGTTACGGCTTTCTTTAAAATATCTTATTATTTATTTTCAACAATAGAAAGAAAGCCAAA
TAGGCTTGGAACAAGTAAAGGATGAATCAATAATGACAGAATTTTTAATTTTTGTGGAAACTCAACCTGG
AAAAATGGAACAATTGGGAAAAAAAAAGTTTAATTATAATTGTTACAAAGGTTTGCTGTAATGTTGTCCT
CCAAAAACATGCTGGACACGAATAAATTAAGCATAAAAACAACTTCTCAGACAACATCTGCCAGAAAAAA
AATTCTATTACTAATATAAAGTTCACATAAGTACCTCAGAGTGTACATCGGTGGATTGGTTTTGGGTAAA
TATGATACAGTGATGTTCCTTTGAGTACTATTGCACTGTAAAAGTACAATTCATGTTTTTGTAAACATAC
AATCATATAACATGTGTATTATTTATTAAGAGGACTGCAGTTCCTTAAAACAACATTGAAAAAAAACTAT
TTTCTAACTTCCTGACATGAAATATGATATGATATGATCATTCTTTGAGCCGAATTCCTTCCTGGTTCAG
GTAAACAGCTGACACCAGGTGACTTCTGGTACTAATGCACGAGTCGTTTATCTGGTTTAGTTGTTACGTG
GTTATGGGTTAAAGATAAAATCACAGAAAGATAAGGTCAGTAAGTGACTTTATCACACTAGTCACAAGTT
AAGTTGACAAGGTAGGGTTTAATGCCACCCACTCACTAAATGACTTTCAAAGTCATCAGATTTCTGTTCG
TTCCACATGGCCTAGCTGTCTGTCGTTACCGATAATACTTTCAGTCAAAATACATTTCACTCTAAATGAA
GTCTAAATGCTAAATACCTCTTGAGCAATGGGAAAGCAAAAATAAATATCTCCAAAAAGTCATTCCAGCA
TAAGTGGAAATATTTCATTCTATTGTTTTTATGTTATTCTATTGTACTGCTGTTTTAATTTGCAAACCCC
AAGCATCCCTTTAAATATTAATGTGGTTTTACACCCAAATATTTAGCCACTGTTATGTACAGTTAGCATT
ACTGGATTCACTGTACTGTACGTCCGAGAGAATGGGTCCTTTTCACGCTGTGGTGGGTGTAGAGCTACGC
CTGGTGGGGTGAGTGGATTATCTCAGAAAAACATGAGGAGTCTCTGGACACAAGAAGCTTTCTTTGAAAC
ATTCAGAGTGGGACAAGCAGGCTCTGGTCTGTTTATGTCCCATCTGAATGCTGCTATAACTGTGCTTTAT
AGGCATTTAGCCTCAATGAGAAAAACACACTTTAAAAAGAGCAAAATATTTAACCCTGGACCACAAAGAT
GGGAATAAGGGTACATTTTCTAAAATTAAGGTTTTGCACATTATCTGAAATGTGGATAAACTGTCCAAAT
GAATGTGATGTGATTCATTGAATAGGCCAAAATATTTGGCTAAGATACAGTTACCACTGTATATCCCAAA
CTAAAATTAAGTTTTTACATAATTATGGTTGGAAATTCACAGAAAATTTATATGGAACACAATATTTGCT
TAACATTGCTATTAAAAACTGTAAATTCATATATTATAATTTCATATGCTCCTAAAACTTACCTGTTTTG
TAGCCCAGGGTCACATATAAAGTTTTTTACTGAGCCATTAACTTCAGATTTCCATAAAAAAGTGTTACCT
GATGAGTGACAGTGAAGACTTTGAAGATTATCTCCGACCTCAGTCTCTCATCTGCTAATCCTCTAGGTTC
TTGTTTTGTGCTCCTGGATCCAGAGCTTGAGCCGAAATGCCATAGAAATATGATGGAGGGGTAACCTGTA
GATGGAGATGCTCAGCTAGGGTTGAATGTCACGTTTGGAAGGCGAGGACAGGAGTAAAGTGCTGCCCTCT
GGGATGCCAGTTTGGGTCTGTGCAGCAGTGGGCAGAAGCACAAGCTTATGTGTGTGTTTGTGTCAGTGTG
TGAATGCGTGAATGTGTCTTGAGTGTGTCTCCCAGTGCCTGGTGTACCAGCACAATGACTCGCTGTTCTC
TCGCCCTCGCGTTCCTCCATCCCCAGCCCAACCCAGCCATCCAGTCCTCTTTTTCATCCTTCAACTTCTC
GCTCTTTCAAGTGAACTCCATCTTTTCTTACTACCTTTTATTGATTGCACTTTCATAAATGTTCACAGTG
AGACCGGATACAAGAATTTTAACGTCCTTCTTTCATGTCTGTAGGATAATGGAATATGTGTGAAACTATA
AATAAAATAAATATTTAAATAAATGATTACAAAAGCTTACACATTTTTTAAAGATAAGTTCAAACCGTAT
ATGGTTTATTTAAGACATAGATCACCATATTTGATTAGTGTAACTAATATAAATAATAATAATATTTACA
TTTTTACTTTTAGCCGAGAATATCTGAGAGGTGCTTGCCAACACAAAACTCACCCTGCCATGATGGTTTG
AGGTTGTGGATAGTCGCCAAGATATTGCTATGCATTCCCTTGTGGAAAAACAAGTACACTTTATCAGACT
TTAGAACAAAACATAATATTTAAAAATGTATTTCAGTGCAGTCTAAATTTGTTGTGTAATTTAAACAATT
ATTTAGTTGTTGATGAAAATATTTTGTGTAACAGTATTTGAAAAATTATTGCAACTGTGACCAGAGCACA
TAAGTAGAGCTTAAGCACATAATTCATTTGTTCAATATTACATCTACTGAAAGCATTTACAGTATAATTA
TGGTGAACTAAAATATATTTTATGCCATTTATATTCAAACATATTTGTCAGGTTTTTAAACATATTCATT
ATTGCATTACATTTGTTATTAAGAACGAGTAATTTGGTACATTTAAAATATTAACTTAATACTAAATAAC
CTACTAAAGTTTAAATTATAATCAAGTACTTCAATATTTCAGTCAACAAACTAAACTAATCAGATTTTTT
TAAGCATTAGGAACGATTATTGAAGCATAATGATTTACTTAGAAGTCAAAATTTTATTTTGTCAATATTA
CAAAACATTTTTAGAAGTTATGATGGTTATATTCGTATAATAAATTAACTTTTTGCTAAAAGGGGTTGCC
ATGAAAATGATCCTTATCATTAAAAAAAGCTGATATGTGCTAAAAAAAGATCACAGTTTGAGGTATGCTT
CATGTAAATAGTAATTAAAAAGTAATAACAATAATAAATAAAAGATATAAGTTTAATAATAACAGACAAC
TATATGTTGCAATGGTAGTGGGAGAGAAAGTGAAAGCTGTAGTGGCAGCAGATTGTTCAGATAGCAACTT
TTCTATACAAAGTTGATAGCTTGGCGTAATCATGGTCATAGCTGTTTCCTGCTCGAGGGCCCATCTGGCC
TGTGTTTCAGACACCAGGGAGTCTCTGCTCACGTTTCCTGCTATTTGCAGCCTCTCTATCAAGACTAATA
CACCTCTTCCCGCATCGGCTGCCTGTGAGAGGCTTTTCAGCACTGCAGGATTGCTTTTCAGCCCCAAAAG
AGCTAGGCTTGACACTAACAATTTTGAGAATCAGCTTCTACTGAAGTTAAATCTGAGGTTTTACAACTTT
GAGTAGCGTGTACTGGCATTAGATTGTCTGTCTTATAGTTTGATAATTAAATACAAACAGTTCTAAAGCA
GGATAAAACCTTGTATGCATTTCATTTAATGTTTTTTGAGATTAAAAGCTTAAACAAGAATCTCTAGTTT
TCTTTCTTGCTTTTACTTTTACTTCCTTAATACTCAAGTACAATTTTAATGGAGTACTTTTTTACTTTTA
CTCAAGTAAGATTCTAGCCAGATACTTTTACTTTTAATTGAGTAAAATTTTCCCTAAGTACTTGTACTTT
CACTTGAGTAAAATTTTTGAGTACTTTTTACACCTCTGTCAAGAACTCCTGGACAAACCTCTGACCTGTG
TGGAACAGAGTGGATATGGGTGTCTGAACAGATATTCACGTCTTTTGCAGATCAGAGGGCATTTCTGGTG
TTGTGCAATGACCTGGGTCCAACAGGTAGGCGTACTCGTATCCAAGAGCATTGTTGGACAGGAGGTAGTC
TCCATTCCTATAAAGAGGAAGGAATGGCACCATGTAGTAGCCGTCATTGTGGCCAATTGGTGCATTGGTA
CGTGGGTAGATGGACCGGGGAGGCTGATGAGTTCTTAGCCAGC
[86 nt withheld, positions 16074-16159]
A
[49 nt withheld, positions 16161-16209]
CCTTTGACGTTGGAGTCCACGTTCTTT
[37 nt withheld, positions 16237-16273]
ACCCTATCTCGGTCTATTCTTTTGATTTATAAGGGATTTTGCCGATTTCGGCCTATTGGTTAAAAAATGA
GCTGATTTAACAAAAATTTAACGCGAATTTTAACAAAATATTAACGCTTACAATTTAGGTGGCAC
Features (pLannotate 1.2.2; 28 found; start..end, strand, type, name):
     17..121     +  promoter       AmpR promoter: bla
    122..982     +  CDS            AmpR: β-lactamase; bla; confers resistance to ampicillin, carbenicillin, and related antibiotics
   1153..1741    +  rep_origin     ori: high-copy-number ColE1/pMB1/pBR322/pUC origin of replication
   1924..2016    +  CDS            lacI (fragment): lac repressor; lacI; The lac repressor binds to the lac operator to inhibit transcription in E. coli. This inhibition can be relieved by adding lactose or isopropyl-β-D-thiogalactopyranoside (IPTG).
   2029..2050    +  protein_bind   CAP binding site: CAP binding activates transcription in the presence of cAMP. E. coli catabolite activator protein
   2065..2095    +  promoter       lac promoter: promoter for the E. coli lac operon
   2099..2121    +  protein_bind   lac operator (fragment): The lac repressor binds to the lac operator to inhibit transcription in E. coli. This inhibition can be relieved by adding lactose or isopropyl-β-D-thiogalactopyranoside (IPTG). lac repressor encoded by lacI
   2164..2182    +  promoter       T3 promoter: promoter for bacteriophage T3 RNA polymerase
   2195..2235    +  misc_feature   MCS (fragment): pBluescript multiple cloning site
   3690..4406    +  CDS            EGFP: EGFP is a basic (constitutively fluorescent) green fluorescent protein published in 1996, derived from Aequorea victoria. It is reported to be a rapidly-maturing weak dimer with moderate acid sensitivity.
   4435..4452    -  promoter       T7 promoter (fragment): promoter for bacteriophage T7 RNA polymerase
   4457..4589    -  polyA_signal   SV40 poly(A) signal: SV40 polyadenylation signal
   4605..4688    +  CDS            large T antigen (fragment): large T antigen from SV40 (simian virus 40)
   4711..4845    +  polyA_signal   SV40 poly(A) signal: SV40 polyadenylation signal
   5244..5319    +  misc_RNA       gRNA scaffold: guide RNA scaffold for the Streptococcus pyogenes CRISPR/Cas9 system
   5332..5352    -  CDS            lacZα (fragment): LacZα fragment of β-galactosidase; lacZ fragment
   5801..5821    +  protein_bind   attB2: mutant version of attB; core recombination site for the Gateway® BP reaction BP Clonase™
   5853..5871    +  promoter       T3 promoter: promoter for bacteriophage T3 RNA polymerase
   5884..5908    +  misc_feature   MCS (fragment): pBluescript multiple cloning site
   5911..6627    -  CDS            EGFP: EGFP is a basic (constitutively fluorescent) green fluorescent protein published in 1996, derived from Aequorea victoria. It is reported to be a rapidly-maturing weak dimer with moderate acid sensitivity.
   6739..10839   -  CDS            cas9: CAS9_STRP1 - Also known as csn1 From Streptococcus pyogenes serotype M1.
  10884..10911   +  misc_feature   MCS (fragment): pBluescript multiple cloning site
  10920..10938   -  promoter       T7 promoter: promoter for bacteriophage T7 RNA polymerase
  10946..10966   +  CDS            lacZα (fragment): LacZα fragment of β-galactosidase; lacZ fragment
  10969..10989   -  protein_bind   attB1: mutant version of attB; core recombination site for the Gateway® BP reaction BP Clonase™
  15185..15205   -  protein_bind   attB4: mutant version of attB; core recombination site for the Gateway® BP reaction BP Clonase™
  15787..16071   -  CDS            tyr (fragment): TYRO_ORYLA - Also known as tyro. Experimental evidence at transcript level: Swiss-Prot protein existence level 2. This is a copper-containing oxidase that functions in the formation of pigments such as melanins and other polyphenolic compounds. From Oryzias latipes (Japanese rice fish) (Japanese killifish).
  16074..16399   +  rep_origin     M13 ori (fragment) (sequence partly withheld): M13 bacteriophage origin of replication; arrow indicates direction of (+) strand synthesis
