[The description below was written by a language model from this plasmid's Addgene catalogue record and pLannotate feature annotations shown in this document.]
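Description:
pTol2_claudink:Cas9green; control_gRNA (also called pDEL143) is a 16.4 kb Tol2 transposon transgenesis plasmid for zebrafish, assembled by multisite Gateway recombination into the pDestTol2CG2-U6:gRNA destination backbone. It is propagated in E. coli using a high-copy ColE1/pUC origin and ampicillin selection through the bla gene. A fragment of an M13/f1 origin and pBluescript-derived remnants (lac promoter and operator, T3 and T7 promoters, MCS pieces) are also annotated. The Tol2 arms themselves are not annotated by name, although a medaka tyrosinase fragment near one end probably reflects the medaka locus from which Tol2 was originally isolated.

The main cassette lies on the reverse strand between Gateway attB sites. The roughly 4 kb unannotated region between attB4 and attB1 is where the zebrafish claudink regulatory sequence listed as insert 1 would be expected to sit. It is followed by Streptococcus pyogenes Cas9 and then an EGFP coding sequence, ending at attB2. This arrangement fits the "Cas9green" name, but the record does not state how Cas9 and EGFP are linked. According to the stated purpose, this cassette restricts Cas9 expression to oligodendrocytes.

Elsewhere in the backbone, an S. pyogenes gRNA scaffold carries the 20 bp control spacer. The backbone name implies a U6 promoter and the purpose describes the guide as ubiquitously expressed, though the promoter is not annotated. A second EGFP with SV40 polyadenylation signals is also present. It probably corresponds to the transgenesis marker of the CG2 backbone, although its promoter is likewise unannotated.

The construct serves as the non-targeting control for cell-type-specific CRISPR mutagenesis in myelinating glia, to be compared with sister constructs carrying gene-targeting guides.
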