Addgene plasmid #199336: pTol2_claudink:Cas9green; control_gRNA
Purpose: pDEL143; transgenic construct to express cell-specific Cas9 in oligodendrocytes; ubiquitous control sgRNA
Depositing lab: William Talbot. Depositing organization: Stanford University. Publication: Unmyelinated sensory neurons use Neuregulin signals to promote myelination of interneurons in the CNS. Lysko DE, Talbot WS. Cell Rep. 2022 Nov 15;41(7):111669. doi: 10.1016/j.celrep.2022.111669. PubMed 36384112.
Backbone
  Vector backbone: pDestTol2CG2-U6:gRNA
  Vector type: Tol2 destination vector
Growth in bacteria
  Bacterial resistance: Ampicillin, 100 μg/mL
  Growth temperature: 37°C
  Growth strain: DH5alpha
  Copy number: Unknown
Gene/Insert 1
  Gene/Insert name: claudink
  Species: D. rerio (zebrafish)
Gene/Insert 2
  Gene/Insert name: Cas9
Gene/Insert 3
  Gene/Insert name: control sgRNA
  Insert size (bp): 20
Terms and licenses: Academic/Nonprofit Terms; Industry Terms: Not Available to Industry
How to cite: pTol2_claudink:Cas9green; control_gRNA was a gift from William Talbot (Addgene plasmid # 199336 ; http://n2t.net/addgene:199336 ; RRID:Addgene_199336)
